>Addgene plasmid #106695 | gh22 | addgene partial sequence | sequence record 220756 | hU6-F
AATTAATTTGACTGTAAACACAAAGATATTAGTACAAAATACGTGACGTAGAAAGTAATAATTTCTTGGG
TAGTTTGCAGTTTTAAAATTATGTTTTAAAATGGACTATCATATGCTTACCGTAACTTGAAAGTATTTCG
ATTTCTTGGCTTTATATATCTTGTGGAAAGGACGAAACACCGTAGGTGATGATGCTCATGGGTTTTAGAG
CTAGAAATAGCAAGTTAAAATAAGGCTAGTCCGTTATCAACTTGAAAAAGTGGCACCGAGTCGGTGCTTT
TTTGTTTTAGAGCTAGAAATAGCAAGTTAAAATAAGGCTAGTCCGTTTTTAGCGCGTGCGCCAATTCTGC
AGACAAATGGCTCTAGAGGGCCGCAGGAACCCCTAGTGATGGAGTTGGCCACTCCCTCTCTGCGCGCTCG
CTCGCTCACTGAGGCCGGGCGACCAAAGG
