[The description below was written by a language model from this plasmid's Addgene catalogue record.]
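Description:
gh22 is a small mammalian expression plasmid built on the pU6 uni backbone (about 2.4 kb without insert) that delivers a single guide RNA directed against human COSMC, the gene for the molecular chaperone needed for activity of the core 1 O-glycan synthase. The plasmid is maintained in E. coli as a high-copy construct under ampicillin selection. No feature table accompanies the record, so the origin of replication, the exact promoter and the guide scaffold are not explicitly documented. The backbone name suggests that the guide is transcribed from a U6 RNA polymerase III promoter, the usual arrangement for expressing short, uncapped guide RNAs in mammalian cells, but this is an inference from the name rather than a stated fact. The 20-nucleotide targeting sequence was introduced by restriction enzyme cloning, although the sites used are not recorded.

The record gives no indication that the plasmid carries a Cas9 gene, a mammalian selection marker or a fluorescent reporter, and the small backbone size argues against a nuclease cassette. It would therefore be expected to be co-delivered with a separate Cas9 source. The construct belongs to a validated guide RNA collection covering human glycosyltransferase and related genes, intended for CRISPR/Cas9 editing of the glycosylation machinery. Its stated purpose is simply expression of a COSMC-targeting guide. Disrupting this gene is typically a way to truncate O-glycan elongation in human cell lines for glycoengineering and studies of glycan function.
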