Addgene plasmid #106695: gh22
Purpose: expression of gRNA targeting COSMC
Depositing lab: Eric-Paul Bennett. Depositing organization: University of Copenhagen. Publication: A validated gRNA library for CRISPR/Cas9 targeting of the human glycosyltransferase genome. Narimatsu Y, Joshi HJ, Zhang Y, Gomes C, Chen YH, Lorenzetti F, Furukawa S, Schjoldager K, Hansen L, Clausen H, Bennett EP, Wandall HH. Glycobiology. 2018 Jan 5. pii: 4791732. doi: 10.1093/glycob/cwx101. PubMed 29315387.
Backbone
  Vector backbone: pU6 uni
  Backbone size w/o insert (bp): 2376
  Vector type: Mammalian Expression
Growth in bacteria
  Bacterial resistance: Ampicillin, 100 μg/mL
  Growth temperature: 37°C
  Growth strain: DH5alpha
  Copy number: High Copy
Gene/Insert
  Gene/Insert name: COSMC
  gRNA/shRNA sequence: GTAGGTGATGATGCTCATGG
  Species: H. sapiens (human)
  Cloning method: Restriction Enzyme; 5′ cloning site unknown (unknown if destroyed); 3′ cloning site unknown (unknown if destroyed)
  Sequencing primers: 5′ QCG forward
Terms and licenses: Academic/Nonprofit Terms; Industry Terms: Not Available to Industry
How to cite: gh22 was a gift from Eric-Paul Bennett (Addgene plasmid # 106695 ; http://n2t.net/addgene:106695 ; RRID:Addgene_106695)
